Addgene plasmid #13470: pWay21-MKP-1DCH2A
Depositing lab: Anton Bennett. Depositing organization: Yale University. Publication: The noncatalytic amino terminus of mitogen-activated protein kinase phosphatase 1 directs nuclear targeting and serum response element transcriptional regulation. Wu JJ, Zhang L, Bennett AM. Mol Cell Biol. 2005 Jun . 25(11):4792-803. 10.1128/MCB.25.11.4792-4803.2005 PubMed 15899879.
Backbone
  Vector backbone: pWay21-EGFP
  Backbone size w/o insert (bp): 5800
  Vector type: Mammalian Expression
Growth in bacteria
  Bacterial resistance: Ampicillin, 100 μg/mL
  Growth temperature: 37°C
  Growth strain: DH5alpha
  Copy number: Unknown
Gene/Insert
  Gene/Insert name: MKP-1DCH2A (alt name: MKP-1)
  Species: M. musculus (mouse)
  Insert size (bp): 980
  Mutation: Deletion of MKP-1 CH2A; contains aa 47-367
  GenBank ID: NM_013642
  Entrez Gene: Dusp1 (a.k.a. 3CH134, MKP1, Ptpn16, erp, mkp-1)
  Tag / fusion protein: EGFP (N terminal on backbone)
  Cloning method: Restriction Enzyme; 5′ cloning site Sma I (not destroyed); 3′ cloning site XhoI (not destroyed)
  Sequencing primers: 5′ EGFP-C
Terms and licenses: Academic/Nonprofit Terms; Industry Terms: Not Available to Industry
How to cite: pWay21-MKP-1DCH2A was a gift from Anton Bennett (Addgene plasmid # 13470 ; http://n2t.net/addgene:13470 ; RRID:Addgene_13470)
