[The description below was written by a language model from this plasmid's Addgene catalogue record.]
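Description:
pWay21-MKP-1DCH2A is a mammalian expression plasmid built on the pWay21-EGFP backbone (about 5.8 kb without insert). It is propagated in E. coli under ampicillin selection. The record does not state the promoter driving expression, the origin of replication, the copy number, or any mammalian selection marker, and no feature table is available to fill in these details.

The insert is a roughly 980 bp fragment of mouse Dusp1, which encodes MAP kinase phosphatase 1 (MKP-1), a dual-specificity phosphatase. The fragment is a truncation mutant lacking the CH2A domain: it retains amino acids 47–367, so the extreme amino terminus of the protein is removed. It was cloned between SmaI and XhoI sites, both of which are preserved. This places it downstream of and in frame with the backbone-encoded EGFP, so the product is an N-terminally EGFP-tagged MKP-1 deletion protein whose location can be followed by fluorescence in transfected cells.

The associated publication examines how the noncatalytic amino terminus of MKP-1 directs nuclear targeting and regulates serum response element-dependent transcription. In that context, the construct most likely serves as one of a set of deletion mutants for mapping which N-terminal regions are needed for the subcellular localization of MKP-1 and its effects on transcriptional signalling. This would be done by comparing the behaviour of the CH2A-deleted fusion with that of EGFP-tagged full-length MKP-1.
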