>Addgene plasmid #13470 | pWay21-MKP-1DCH2A | addgene partial sequence | sequence record 19891 | 13470 with EGFP-C
ACGAGCTGTACAGGGTGGCGGGCCCGGGCGCTTCAGCACCATCGTGCGGCGCCGCGCCAAGGGCGCCATG
GGCCTGGAGCATATCGTGCCCAACGCTGAACTGCGTGGCCGCCTGCTGGCCGGAGCCTACCACGCCGTGG
TGCTGCTGGACGAGCGCAGCGCCTCCCTGGATGGCGCCAAGCGCGACGGCACCCTGGCCCTGGCCGCGGG
CGCGCTCTGCCGAGAGGCGCGCTCCACTCAAGTCTTCTTTCTCCAAGGAGGATATGAAGCGTTTTCGGCT
TCCTGCCCTGAGCTGTGCAGCAAACAGTCCACCCCCACGGGGCTCAGCCTCCCCCTGAGTACTAGTGTGC
CTGACAGTGCAGAATCCGGATGCAGCTCCTGTAGTACCCCTCTCTACGATCAGGGGGGCCCAGTGGAGAT
CCTGTCCTTCCTGTACCTGGGCAGTGCCTATCACGCTTCTCGGAAGGATATGCTTGACGCCTTGGGCATC
ACCGCCTTGATCAACGTCTCAGCCAATTGTCCTAACCACTTTGAGGGTCACTACCAGTACAAGAGCATCC
CTGTGGAGGACAACCACAAGGCAGACATCAGCTCCTGGTTCAACGAGGCTATTGACTTCATAGACTCCAT
CAAGGATGCTGGAGGGAGAGTGTTTGTTCATTGCCAGGCCGGCATCTCCCGGTCAGCCACCATCTGCCTT
GCTTACCTCATGAGGACTAACCGGGTAAAGCTGGACGAGGCCTTTGAGTTTGTGAAGCAGAGGCGGAGTA
TCATCTCCCCGAACTTCAGCTTCATGGGTCAGCTGCTGCAGTTTGAGTCCCAAGTGCTAGCCCCTCACTG
CTCTGCTGAAGCTGGGAGCCCTGCCATGGCTGTCCTTGACCGGGGCACCTCTACTACCACAGTCTTCAAC
TTCCCTGTTTCAT
